Addgene plasmid #61411: pOPINK-OTUD3 (OTU+UBA, aa 52-275)
Purpose: Expresses human OTUD3 (OTU+UBA domains) in E. coli.
Depositing lab: David Komander. Depositing organization: MRC Laboratory of Molecular Biology. Publication: OTU Deubiquitinases Reveal Mechanisms of Linkage Specificity and Enable Ubiquitin Chain Restriction Analysis. Mevissen TE, Hospenthal MK, Geurink PP, Elliott PR, Akutsu M, Arnaudo N, Ekkebus R, Kulathu Y, Wauer T, El Oualid F, Freund SM, Ovaa H, Komander D. Cell. 2013 Jul 3;154(1):169-84. doi: 10.1016/j.cell.2013.05.046. PubMed 23827681.
Backbone
  Vector backbone: pOPINK
  Backbone manufacturer: OPPF-UK
  Backbone size w/o insert (bp): 6299
  Total vector size (bp): 6642
  Vector type: Bacterial Expression
Growth in bacteria
  Bacterial resistance: Kanamycin, 50 μg/mL
  Growth temperature: 37°C
  Growth strain: DH5alpha
  Copy number: Unknown
Gene/Insert
  Gene/Insert name: OTUD3
  Species: H. sapiens (human)
  Insert size (bp): 672
  Mutation: Deleted aa 1-51 and aa 276-398.
  GenBank ID: NM_015207.1
  Entrez Gene: OTUD3 (a.k.a. DUBA4)
  Promoter: T7
  Tag / fusion protein: His6-GST-3C (N terminal on backbone)
  Cloning method: Restriction Enzyme; 5′ cloning site KpnI (destroyed during cloning); 3′ cloning site HindIII (not destroyed)
  Sequencing primers: 5′ pGEX 5’; 3′ T7 Terminal
Terms and licenses: Academic/Nonprofit Terms; Industry Terms: Not Available to Industry
How to cite: pOPINK-OTUD3 (OTU+UBA, aa 52-275) was a gift from David Komander (Addgene plasmid # 61411 ; http://n2t.net/addgene:61411 ; RRID:Addgene_61411)
