[The description below was written by a language model from this plasmid's Addgene catalogue record and pLannotate feature annotations shown in this document.]
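Description:
pOPINK-OTUD3 (OTU+UBA, aa 52-275) is a 6,642 bp bacterial expression plasmid built on the pOPINK backbone for producing a truncated form of the human deubiquitinase OTUD3 in E. coli. It is selected with kanamycin through an aminoglycoside phosphotransferase (KanR) gene and replicates from a ColE1/pMB1-type origin. The annotated bom region and rop gene indicate a pBR322/pET-style backbone, although the record lists the copy number as unknown. An f1 origin is also present, along with remnants of a tetracycline resistance gene that appear only as non-functional fragments.

The expression cassette is a classic T7lac arrangement. A T7 promoter is followed directly by a lac operator and the phage T7 gene 10 ribosome binding site, and a plasmid-borne lacI gene supplies repressor. Transcription therefore requires a host providing T7 RNA polymerase and is induced with IPTG. The open reading frame begins with a His6 tag, followed by Schistosoma japonicum glutathione S-transferase. According to the catalogue, a 3C protease cleavage site then allows the tags to be removed, though this site is not separately annotated in the feature table. The 672 bp OTUD3 insert follows, encoding residues 52-275 (the OTU catalytic domain plus the UBA domain) and lacking aa 1-51 and 276-398. Backbone-derived His-tag and solubility-tag fragments are annotated downstream of the insert, before the T7 terminator. The catalogue lists only the N-terminal tag, so these are probably not part of the expressed protein, but the record does not state this. The construct is suited to dual-affinity purification of recombinant OTUD3 for biochemical studies such as analysis of ubiquitin chain linkage specificity.
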