Features (pLannotate 1.2.2; 21 found; start..end, strand, type, name):
     12..467     +  rep_origin     f1 ori (sequence partly withheld): f1 bacteriophage origin of replication; arrow indicates direction of (+) strand synthesis
    494..551     +  promoter       AmpR promoter (fragment): bla
    560..1375    -  CDS            KanR: aminoglycoside phosphotransferase; aph(3')-Ia; confers resistance to kanamycin in bacteria or G418 (Geneticin®) in eukaryotes
   1497..2085    +  rep_origin     ori: high-copy-number ColE1/pMB1/pBR322/pUC origin of replication
   2271..2413    -  misc_feature   bom: basis of mobility region from pBR322
   2515..2706    -  CDS            rop: Rop protein, which maintains plasmids at low copy number; rop
   2723..3103    +  CDS            YPB1_ECOLX: Protein predicted: Swiss-Prot protein existence level 4. From Escherichia coli.
   3175..3466    -  CDS            TcR (fragment): tetracycline efflux protein; tet; confers resistance to tetracycline
   3481..3502    -  protein_bind   CAP binding site: CAP binding activates transcription in the presence of cAMP. E. coli catabolite activator protein
   3515..4597    -  CDS            lacI: lac repressor; lacI; The lac repressor binds to the lac operator to inhibit transcription in E. coli. This inhibition can be relieved by adding lactose or isopropyl-β-D-thiogalactopyranoside (IPTG).
   4598..4675    -  promoter       lacI promoter: lacI
   4683..4962    -  CDS            TcR (fragment): tetracycline efflux protein; tet; confers resistance to tetracycline
   4984..5002    +  promoter       T7 promoter: promoter for bacteriophage T7 RNA polymerase
   5003..5027    +  protein_bind   lac operator: The lac repressor binds to the lac operator to inhibit transcription in E. coli. This inhibition can be relieved by adding lactose or isopropyl-β-D-thiogalactopyranoside (IPTG). lac repressor encoded by lacI
   5042..5064    +  RBS            RBS: efficient ribosome binding site from bacteriophage T7 gene 10 (Olins and Rangwala, 1989)
   5077..5094    +  CDS            7xHis (fragment): 6xHis affinity tag
   5095..5748    +  CDS            GST26_SCHJA: Experimental evidence at protein level: Swiss-Prot protein existence level 1. GST isoenzymes appear to play a central role in the parasite detoxification system. Other functions are also suspected including a role in increasing the solubility of haematin in the parasite gut. From Schistosoma japonicum (Blood fluke).
   5791..6462    +  CDS            OTUD3 (fragment): OTUD3_HUMAN - Also known as KIAA0459. Experimental evidence at protein level: Swiss-Prot protein existence level 1. Deubiquitinating enzyme that hydrolyzes 'Lys-6'- and 'Lys- 11'-linked polyubiquitin. Also hydrolyzes heterotypic (mixed and branched) and homotypic chains. From Homo sapiens (Human).
   6486..6503    +  CDS            9xHis (fragment): 9xHis affinity tag
   6513..6562    +  CDS            SET1 (fragment): solubility-enhancement tag derived from T7 phage gene 10B
   6570..6617    +  terminator     T7 terminator: transcription terminator for bacteriophage T7 RNA polymerase
>Addgene plasmid #61411 | pOPINK-OTUD3 (OTU+UBA, aa 52-275) | depositor full sequence | sequence record 99859 | pOPINK-OTUD3 (OTU+UBA, aa 52-275) sequence 6642 bps
TGGCGAATGGG
[124 nt withheld, positions 12-135]
C
[91 nt withheld, positions 137-227]
A
[49 nt withheld, positions 229-277]
CCTTTGACGTTGGAGTCCACGTTCTTT
[37 nt withheld, positions 305-341]
ACCCTATCTCGGTCTATTCTTTTGATTTATAAGGGATTTTGCCGATTTCGGCCTATTGGTTAAAAAATGA
GCTGATTTAACAAAAATTTAACGCGAATTTTAACAAAATATTAACGTTTACAATTTCAGGTGGCACTTTT
CGGGGAAATGTGCGCGGAACCCCTATTTGTTTATTTTTCTAAATACATTCAAATATGTATCCGCTCATGA
ATTAATTCTTAGAAAAACTCATCGAGCATCAAATGAAACTGCAATTTATTCATATCAGGATTATCAATAC
CATATTTTTGAAAAAGCCGTTTCTGTAATGAAGGAGAAAACTCACCGAGGCAGTTCCATAGGATGGCAAG
ATCCTGGTATCGGTCTGCGATTCCGACTCGTCCAACATCAATACAACCTATTAATTTCCCCTCGTCAAAA
ATAAGGTTATCAAGTGAGAAATCACCATGAGTGACGACTGAATCCGGTGAGAATGGCAAAAGTTTATGCA
TTTCTTTCCAGACTTGTTCAACAGGCCAGCCATTACGCTCGTCATCAAAATCACTCGCATCAACCAAACC
GTTATTCATTCGTGATTGCGCCTGAGCGAGACGAAATACGCGATCGCTGTTAAAAGGACAATTACAAACA
GGAATCGAATGCAACCGGCGCAGGAACACTGCCAGCGCATCAACAATATTTTCACCTGAATCAGGATATT
CTTCTAATACCTGGAATGCTGTTTTCCCGGGGATCGCAGTGGTGAGTAACCATGCATCATCAGGAGTACG
GATAAAATGCTTGATGGTCGGAAGAGGCATAAATTCCGTCAGCCAGTTTAGTCTGACCATCTCATCTGTA
ACATCATTGGCAACGCTACCTTTGCCATGTTTCAGAAACAACTCTGGCGCATCGGGCTTCCCATACAATC
GATAGATTGTCGCACCTGATTGCCCGACATTATCGCGAGCCCATTTATACCCATATAAATCAGCATCCAT
GTTGGAATTTAATCGCGGCCTAGAGCAAGACGTTTCCCGTTGAATATGGCTCATAACACCCCTTGTATTA
CTGTTTATGTAAGCAGACAGTTTTATTGTTCATGACCAAAATCCCTTAACGTGAGTTTTCGTTCCACTGA
GCGTCAGACCCCGTAGAAAAGATCAAAGGATCTTCTTGAGATCCTTTTTTTCTGCGCGTAATCTGCTGCT
TGCAAACAAAAAAACCACCGCTACCAGCGGTGGTTTGTTTGCCGGATCAAGAGCTACCAACTCTTTTTCC
GAAGGTAACTGGCTTCAGCAGAGCGCAGATACCAAATACTGTCCTTCTAGTGTAGCCGTAGTTAGGCCAC
CACTTCAAGAACTCTGTAGCACCGCCTACATACCTCGCTCTGCTAATCCTGTTACCAGTGGCTGCTGCCA
GTGGCGATAAGTCGTGTCTTACCGGGTTGGACTCAAGACGATAGTTACCGGATAAGGCGCAGCGGTCGGG
CTGAACGGGGGGTTCGTGCACACAGCCCAGCTTGGAGCGAACGACCTACACCGAACTGAGATACCTACAG
CGTGAGCTATGAGAAAGCGCCACGCTTCCCGAAGGGAGAAAGGCGGACAGGTATCCGGTAAGCGGCAGGG
TCGGAACAGGAGAGCGCACGAGGGAGCTTCCAGGGGGAAACGCCTGGTATCTTTATAGTCCTGTCGGGTT
TCGCCACCTCTGACTTGAGCGTCGATTTTTGTGATGCTCGTCAGGGGGGCGGAGCCTATGGAAAAACGCC
AGCAACGCGGCCTTTTTACGGTTCCTGGCCTTTTGCTGGCCTTTTGCTCACATGTTCTTTCCTGCGTTAT
CCCCTGATTCTGTGGATAACCGTATTACCGCCTTTGAGTGAGCTGATACCGCTCGCCGCAGCCGAACGAC
CGAGCGCAGCGAGTCAGTGAGCGAGGAAGCGGAAGAGCGCCTGATGCGGTATTTTCTCCTTACGCATCTG
TGCGGTATTTCACACCGCATATATGGTGCACTCTCAGTACAATCTGCTCTGATGCCGCATAGTTAAGCCA
GTATACACTCCGCTATCGCTACGTGACTGGGTCATGGCTGCGCCCCGACACCCGCCAACACCCGCTGACG
CGCCCTGACGGGCTTGTCTGCTCCCGGCATCCGCTTACAGACAAGCTGTGACCGTCTCCGGGAGCTGCAT
GTGTCAGAGGTTTTCACCGTCATCACCGAAACGCGCGAGGCAGCTGCGGTAAAGCTCATCAGCGTGGTCG
TGAAGCGATTCACAGATGTCTGCCTGTTCATCCGCGTCCAGCTCGTTGAGTTTCTCCAGAAGCGTTAATG
TCTGGCTTCTGATAAAGCGGGCCATGTTAAGGGCGGTTTTTTCCTGTTTGGTCACTGATGCCTCCGTGTA
AGGGGGATTTCTGTTCATGGGGGTAATGATACCGATGAAACGAGAGAGGATGCTCACGATACGGGTTACT
GATGATGAACATGCCCGGTTACTGGAACGTTGTGAGGGTAAACAACTGGCGGTATGGATGCGGCGGGACC
AGAGAAAAATCACTCAGGGTCAATGCCAGCGCTTCGTTAATACAGATGTAGGTGTTCCACAGGGTAGCCA
GCAGCATCCTGCGATGCAGATCCGGAACATAATGGTGCAGGGCGCTGACTTCCGCGTTTCCAGACTTTAC
GAAACACGGAAACCGAAGACCATTCATGTTGTTGCTCAGGTCGCAGACGTTTTGCAGCAGCAGTCGCTTC
ACGTTCGCTCGCGTATCGGTGATTCATTCTGCTAACCAGTAAGGCAACCCCGCCAGCCTAGCCGGGTCCT
CAACGACAGGAGCACGATCATGCGCACCCGTGGGGCCGCCATGCCGGCGATAATGGCCTGCTTCTCGCCG
AAACGTTTGGTGGCGGGACCAGTGACGAAGGCTTGAGCGAGGGCGTGCAAGATTCCGAATACCGCAAGCG
ACAGGCCGATCATCGTCGCGCTCCAGCGAAAGCGGTCCTCGCCGAAAATGACCCAGAGCGCTGCCGGCAC
CTGTCCTACGAGTTGCATGATAAAGAAGACAGTCATAAGTGCGGCGACGATAGTCATGCCCCGCGCCCAC
CGGAAGGAGCTGACTGGGTTGAAGGCTCTCAAGGGCATCGGTCGAGATCCCGGTGCCTAATGAGTGAGCT
AACTTACATTAATTGCGTTGCGCTCACTGCCCGCTTTCCAGTCGGGAAACCTGTCGTGCCAGCTGCATTA
ATGAATCGGCCAACGCGCGGGGAGAGGCGGTTTGCGTATTGGGCGCCAGGGTGGTTTTTCTTTTCACCAG
TGAGACGGGCAACAGCTGATTGCCCTTCACCGCCTGGCCCTGAGAGAGTTGCAGCAAGCGGTCCACGCTG
GTTTGCCCCAGCAGGCGAAAATCCTGTTTGATGGTGGTTAACGGCGGGATATAACATGAGCTGTCTTCGG
TATCGTCGTATCCCACTACCGAGATATCCGCACCAACGCGCAGCCCGGACTCGGTAATGGCGCGCATTGC
GCCCAGCGCCATCTGATCGTTGGCAACCAGCATCGCAGTGGGAACGATGCCCTCATTCAGCATTTGCATG
GTTTGTTGAAAACCGGACATGGCACTCCAGTCGCCTTCCCGTTCCGCTATCGGCTGAATTTGATTGCGAG
TGAGATATTTATGCCAGCCAGCCAGACGCAGACGCGCCGAGACAGAACTTAATGGGCCCGCTAACAGCGC
GATTTGCTGGTGACCCAATGCGACCAGATGCTCCACGCCCAGTCGCGTACCGTCTTCATGGGAGAAAATA
ATACTGTTGATGGGTGTCTGGTCAGAGACATCAAGAAATAACGCCGGAACATTAGTGCAGGCAGCTTCCA
CAGCAATGGCATCCTGGTCATCCAGCGGATAGTTAATGATCAGCCCACTGACGCGTTGCGCGAGAAGATT
GTGCACCGCCGCTTTACAGGCTTCGACGCCGCTTCGTTCTACCATCGACACCACCACGCTGGCACCCAGT
TGATCGGCGCGAGATTTAATCGCCGCGACAATTTGCGACGGCGCGTGCAGGGCCAGACTGGAGGTGGCAA
CGCCAATCAGCAACGACTGTTTGCCCGCCAGTTGTTGTGCCACGCGGTTGGGAATGTAATTCAGCTCCGC
CATCGCCGCTTCCACTTTTTCCCGCGTTTTCGCAGAAACGTGGCTGGCCTGGTTCACCACGCGGGAAACG
GTCTGATAAGAGACACCGGCATACTCTGCGACATCGTATAACGTTACTGGTTTCACATTCACCACCCTGA
ATTGACTCTCTTCCGGGCGCTATCATGCCATACCGCGAAAGGTTTTGCGCCATTCGATGGTGTCCGGGAT
CTCGACGCTCTCCCTTATGCGACTCCTGCATTAGGAAGCAGCCCAGTAGTAGGTTGAGGCCGTTGAGCAC
CGCCGCCGCAAGGAATGGTGCATGCAAGGAGATGGCGCCCAACAGTCCCCCGGCCACGGGGCCTGCCACC
ATACCCACGCCGAAACAAGCGCTCATGAGCCCGAAGTGGCGAGCCCGATCTTCCCCATCGGTGATGTCGG
CGATATAGGCGCCAGCAACCGCACCTGTGGCGCCGGTGATGCCGGCCACGATGCGTCCGGCGTAGAGGAT
CGAGATCTCGATCCCGCGAAATTAATACGACTCACTATAGGGGAATTGTGAGCGGATAACAATTCCCCTC
TAGAAATAATTTTGTTTAACTTTAAGAAGGAGATATACCATGGCACATCACCATCACCATCACATGTCCC
CTATACTAGGTTATTGGAAAATTAAGGGCCTTGTGCAACCCACTCGACTTCTTTTGGAATATCTTGAAGA
AAAATATGAAGAGCATTTGTATGAGCGCGATGAAGGTGATAAATGGCGAAACAAAAAGTTTGAATTGGGT
TTGGAGTTTCCCAATCTTCCTTATTATATTGATGGTGATGTTAAATTAACACAGTCTATGGCCATCATAC
GTTATATAGCTGACAAGCACAACATGTTGGGTGGTTGTCCAAAAGAGCGTGCAGAGATTTCAATGCTTGA
AGGAGCGGTTTTGGATATTAGATACGGTGTTTCGAGAATTGCATATAGTAAAGACTTTGAAACTCTCAAA
GTTGATTTTCTTAGCAAGCTACCTGAAATGCTGAAAATGTTCGAAGATCGTTTATGTCATAAAACATATT
TAAATGGTGATCATGTAACCCATCCTGACTTCATGTTGTATGACGCTCTTGATGTTGTTTTATACATGGA
CCCAATGTGCCTGGATGCGTTCCCAAAATTAGTTTGTTTTAAAAAACGTATTGAAGCTATCCCACAAATT
GATAAGTACTTGAAATCCAGCAAGTATATAGCATGGCCTTTGCAGGGCTGGCAAGCCACGTTTGGTGGTG
GCGACCATCCTCCAAAATCGGATCTGAGCAGCGGTCTGGAAGTTCTGTTTCAGGGCCCGGAGTTCGTCAG
CTTCGCCAACCAGCTGCAGGCCCTGGGGCTGAAGCTGCGGGAGGTGCCGGGGGACGGCAATTGCTTGTTC
AGAGCTCTTGGTGATCAATTGGAGGGACACTCACGAAATCATCTCAAGCACAGACAGGAGACAGTGGACT
ACATGATAAAGCAGCGGGAAGATTTTGAACCCTTTGTAGAAGATGACATTCCTTTTGAGAAGCATGTGGC
CAGTTTGGCAAAGCCTGGTACTTTTGCTGGCAATGATGCAATTGTAGCCTTTGCAAGAAATCATCAGTTG
AATGTAGTGATTCATCAACTTAATGCCCCTTTGTGGCAGATTCGTGGTACAGAGAAAAGCAGCGTGAGGG
AGTTACACATCGCATATCGGTATGGAGAGCACTACGACAGTGTTCGGAGGATCAATGACAACTCAGAGGC
ACCTGCACATCTCCAGACGGATTTTCAGATGCTTCATCAAGATGAATCAAATAAAAGAGAAAAGATCAAG
ACAAAGGGAATGGACTCTGAAGACGACCTGAGAGATGAAGTAGAGGATGCTGTCCAGAAAGTTTGTAATG
CAACTGGATGTTCAGATTTTAATTTAATAGTCCAGAACCTGGAAGCTGAAAATTATAATATTGAATCTGC
AATAATTGCCGTGCTTCGGATGAACCAAGGGTAAAGCTTTCTAGACCATTTAAACACCACCACCACCACC
ACTGAGATCCGGCTGCTAACAAAGCCCGAAAGGAAGCTGAGTTGGCTGCTGCCACCGCTGAGCAATAACT
AGCATAACCCCTTGGGGCCTCTAAACGGGTCTTGAGGGGTTTTTTGCTGAAAGGAGGAACTATATCCGGA
T
