>Addgene plasmid #61411 | pOPINK-OTUD3 (OTU+UBA, aa 52-275) | addgene partial sequence | sequence record 101894 | T7 5'-TAATACGACTCACTATAGGG-3'
TTTTGTTTAACTTTAAGAAGGAGATATACCATGGCACATCACCATCACCATCACATGTCCCCTATACTAG
GTTATTGGAAAATTAAGGGCCTTGTGCAACCCACTCGACTTCTTTTGGAATATCTTGAAGAAAAATATGA
AGAGCATTTGTATGAGCGCGATGAAGGTGATAAATGGCGAAACAAAAAGTTTGAATTGGGTTTGGAGTTT
CCCAATCTTCCTTATTATATTGATGGTGATGTTAAATTAACACAGTCTATGGCCATCATACGTTATATAG
CTGACAAGCACAACATGTTGGGTGGTTGTCCAAAAGAGCGTGCAGAGATTTCAATGCTTGAAGGAGCGGT
TTTGGATATTAGATACGGTGTTTCGAGAATTGCATATAGTAAAGACTTTGAAACTCTCAAAGTTGATTTT
CTTAGCAAGCTACCTGAAATGCTGAAAATGTTCGAAGATCGTTTATGTCATAAAACATATTTAAATGGTG
ATCATGTAACCCATCCTGACTTCATGTTGTATGACGCTCTTGATGTTGTTTTATACATGGACCCAATGTG
CCTGGATGCGTTCCCAAAATTAGTTTGTTTTAAAAAACGTATTGAAGCTATCCCACAAATTGATAAGTAC
TTGAAATCCAGCAAGTATATAGCATGGCCTTTGCAGGGCTGGCAAGCCACGTTTGGTGGTGGCGACCATC
CTCCAAAATCGGATCTGAGCAGCGGTCTGGAAGTTCTGTTTCAGGGCCCGGAGTTCGTCAGCTTCGCCAA
CCAGCTGCAGGCCCTGGGGCTGAAGCTGCGGGAGGTGCCGGGGGACGGCAATTGCTTGTTCAGAGCTCTT
GGTGATCAATTGGA
