>Addgene plasmid #61411 | pOPINK-OTUD3 (OTU+UBA, aa 52-275) | addgene partial sequence | sequence record 101895 | T7term 5'-GCTAGTTATTGCTCAGCGG-3'
AGCATGGCCTTTGCAGGGCTGGCAAGCCACGTTTGGTGGTGGCGACCATCCTCCAAAATCGGATCTGAGC
AGCGGTCTGGAAGTTCTGTTTCAGGGCCCGGAGTTCGTCAGCTTCGCCAACCAGCTGCAGGCCCTGGGGC
TGAAGCTGCGGGAGGTGCCGGGGGACGGCAATTGCTTGTTCAGAGCTCTTGGTGATCAATTGGAGGGACA
CTCACGAAATCATCTCAAGCACAGACAGGAGACAGTGGACTACATGATAAAGCAGCGGGAAGATTTTGAA
CCCTTTGTAGAAGATGACATTCCTTTTGAGAAGCATGTGGCCAGTTTGGCAAAGCCTGGTACTTTTGCTG
GCAATGATGCAATTGTAGCCTTTGCAAGAAATCATCAGTTGAATGTAGTGATTCATCAACTTAATGCCCC
TTTGTGGCAGATTCGTGGTACAGAGAAAAGCAGCGTGAGGGAGTTACACATCGCATATCGGTATGGAGAG
CACTACGACAGTGTTCGGAGGATCAATGACAACTCAGAGGCACCTGCACATCTCCAGACGGATTTTCAGA
TGCTTCATCAAGATGAATCAAATAAAAGAGAAAAGATCAAGACAAAGGGAATGGACTCTGAAGACGACCT
GAGAGATGAAGTAGAGGATGCTGTCCAGAAAGTTTGTAATGCAACTGGATGTTCAGATTTTAATTTAATA
GTCCAGAACCTGGAAGCTGAAAATTATAATATTGAATCTGCAATAATTGCCGTGCTTCGGATGAACCAAG
GGTAAAGCTTTCTAGACCATTTAAACACCACCACCACCACCACTGAGATCCGGCTGCTAA
